>Addgene plasmid #201869 | pET3-ARL4C-His6 | addgene full sequence | sequence record 403004 | Addgene NGS Result
GCACCTGTGGCGCCGGTGATGCCGGCCACGATGCGTCCGGCGTAGAGGATCGAGATCTCGATCCCGCGAA
ATTAATACGACTCACTATAGGGAGACCACAACGGTTTCCCTCTAGAAATAATTTTGTTTAACTTTAAGAA
GGAGATATACATATGGGCAACATCTCCTCTAACATCTCGGCCTTCCAGTCCCTGCATATCGTCATGTTGG
GCTTGGACTCGGCCGGCAAGACCACGGTGCTCTACCGGCTCAAGTTCAACGAGTTCGTGAACACGGTGCC
CACCATCGGCTTCAACACCGAGAAGATCAAGCTGAGCAACGGCACGGCCAAGGGCATCAGCTGCCACTTC
TGGGACGTGGGCGGCCAGGAGAAGCTGCGGCCGCTGTGGAAGTCCTACAGCCGCTGCACGGACGGCATCA
TCTACGTGGTGGACTCGGTGGACGTGGACCGGCTGGAGGAGGCCAAGACGGAGCTGCACAAGGTGACCAA
GTTCGCCGAGAACCAGGGCACGCCGCTGCTGGTCATCGCCAACAAGCAGGACCTGCCCAAGTCGCTGCCG
GTGGCAGAGATTGAGAAGCAGCTGGCGCTGCACGAGCTTATCCCGGCCACCACCTATCACGTCCAGCCGG
CGTGCGCCATCATCGGCGAGGGCCTCACCGAGGGCATGGACAAGCTCTATGAGATGATCCTGAAACGCAG
GAAGTCCCTCAAGCAGAAGAAGAAGCGGACTGGTGACTTAAGGAGCTGCGAAGTCGGCAGCGGCAGCGGC
AGCCATCACCATCACCATCACTAAGGATCCGGCTGCTAACAAAGCCCGAAAGGAAGCTGAGTTGGCTGCT
GCCACCGCTGAGCAATAACTAGCATAACCCCTTGGGGCCTCTAAACGGGTCTTGAGGGGTTTTTTGCTGA
AAGGAGGAACTATATCCGGATATCCACAGGACGGGTGTGGTCGCCATGATCGCGTAGTCGATAGTGGCTC
CAAGTAGCGAAGCGAGCAGGACTGGGCGGCGGCCAAAGCGGTCGGACAGTGCTCCGAGAACGGGTGCGCA
TAGAAATTGCATCAACGCATATAGCGCTAGCAGCACGCCATAGTGACTGGCGATGCTGTCGGAATGGACG
ATATCCCGCAAGAGGCCCGGCAGTACCGGCATAACCAAGCCTATGCCTACAGCATCCAGGGTGACGGTGC
CGAGGATGACGATGAGCGCATTGTTAGATTTCATACACGGTGCCTGACTGCGTTAGCAATTTAACTGTGA
TAAACTACCGCATTAAAGCTTATCGATGATAAGCTGTCAAACATGAGAATTCTTGAAGACGAAAGGGCCT
CGTGATACGCCTATTTTTATAGGTTAATGTCATGATAATAATGGTTTCTTAGACGTCAGGTGGCACTTTT
CGGGGAAATGTGCGCGGAACCCCTATTTGTTTATTTTTCTAAATACATTCAAATATGTATCCGCTCATGA
GACAATAACCCTGATAAATGCTTCAATAATATTGAAAAAGGAAGAGTATGAGTATTCAACATTTCCGTGT
CGCCCTTATTCCCTTTTTTGCGGCATTTTGCCTTCCTGTTTTTGCTCACCCAGAAACGCTGGTGAAAGTA
AAAGATGCTGAAGATCAGTTGGGTGCACGAGTGGGTTACATCGAACTGGATCTCAACAGCGGTAAGATCC
TTGAGAGTTTTCGCCCCGAAGAACGTTTTCCAATGATGAGCACTTTTAAAGTTCTGCTATGTGGCGCGGT
ATTATCCCGTGTTGACGCCGGGCAAGAGCAACTCGGTCGCCGCATACACTATTCTCAGAATGACTTGGTT
GAGTACTCACCAGTCACAGAAAAGCATCTTACGGATGGCATGACAGTAAGAGAATTATGCAGTGCTGCCA
TAACCATGAGTGATAACACTGCGGCCAACTTACTTCTGACAACGATCGGAGGACCGAAGGAGCTAACCGC
TTTTTTGCACAACATGGGGGATCATGTAACTCGCCTTGATCGTTGGGAACCGGAGCTGAATGAAGCCATA
CCAAACGACGAGCGTGACACCACGATGCCTGCAGCAATGGCAACAACGTTGCGCAAACTATTAACTGGCG
AACTACTTACTCTAGCTTCCCGGCAACAATTAATAGACTGGATGGAGGCGGATAAAGTTGCAGGACCACT
TCTGCGCTCGGCCCTTCCGGCTGGCTGGTTTATTGCTGATAAATCTGGAGCCGGTGAGCGTGGGTCTCGC
GGTATCATTGCAGCACTGGGGCCAGATGGTAAGCCCTCCCGTATCGTAGTTATCTACACGACGGGGAGTC
AGGCAACTATGGATGAACGAAATAGACAGATCGCTGAGATAGGTGCCTCACTGATTAAGCATTGGTAACT
GTCAGACCAAGTTTACTCATATATACTTTAGATTGATTTAAAACTTCATTTTTAATTTAAAAGGATCTAG
GTGAAGATCCTTTTTGATAATCTCATGACCAAAATCCCTTAACGTGAGTTTTCGTTCCACTGAGCGTCAG
ACCCCGTAGAAAAGATCAAAGGATCTTCTTGAGATCCTTTTTTTCTGCGCGTAATCTGCTGCTTGCAAAC
AAAAAAACCACCGCTACCAGCGGTGGTTTGTTTGCCGGATCAAGAGCTACCAACTCTTTTTCCGAAGGTA
ACTGGCTTCAGCAGAGCGCAGATACCAAATACTGTCCTTCTAGTGTAGCCGTAGTTAGGCCACCACTTCA
AGAACTCTGTAGCACCGCCTACATACCTCGCTCTGCTAATCCTGTTACCAGTGGCTGCTGCCAGTGGCGA
TAAGTCGTGTCTTACCGGGTTGGACTCAAGACGATAGTTACCGGATAAGGCGCAGCGGTCGGGCTGAACG
GGGGGTTCGTGCACACAGCCCAGCTTGGAGCGAACGACCTACACCGAACTGAGATACCTACAGCGTGAGC
TATGAGAAAGCGCCACGCTTCCCGAAGGGAGAAAGGCGGACAGGTATCCGGTAAGCGGCAGGGTCGGAAC
AGGAGAGCGCACGAGGGAGCTTCCAGGGGGAAACGCCTGGTATCTTTATAGTCCTGTCGGGTTTCGCCAC
CTCTGACTTGAGCGTCGATTTTTGTGATGCTCGTCAGGGGGGCGGAGCCTATGGAAAAACGCCAGCAACG
CGGCCTTTTTACGGTTCCTGGCCTTTTGCTGGCCTTTTGCTCACATGTTCTTTCCTGCGTTATCCCCTGA
TTCTGTGGATAACCGTATTACCGCCTTTGAGTGAGCTGATACCGCTCGCCGCAGCCGAACGACCGAGCGC
AGCGAGTCAGTGAGCGAGGAAGCGGAAGAGCGCCTGATGCGGTATTTTCTCCTTACGCATCTGTGCGGTA
TTTCACACCGCATATATGGTGCACTCTCAGTACAATCTGCTCTGATGCCGCATAGTTAAGCCAGTATACA
CTCCGCTATCGCTACGTGACTGGGTCATGGCTGCGCCCCGACACCCGCCAACACCCGCTGACGCGCCCTG
ACGGGCTTGTCTGCTCCCGGCATCCGCTTACAGACAAGCTGTGACCGTCTCCGGGAGCTGCATGTGTCAG
AGGTTTTCACCGTCATCACCGAAACGCGCGAGGCAGCTGCGGTAAAGCTCATCAGCGTGGTCGTGAAGCG
ATTCACAGATGTCTGCCTGTTCATCCGCGTCCAGCTCGTTGAGTTTCTCCAGAAGCGTTAATGTCTGGCT
TCTGATAAAGCGGGCCATGTTAAGGGCGGTTTTTTCCTGTTTGGTCACTGATGCCTCCGTGTAAGGGGGA
TTTCTGTTCATGGGGGTAATGATACCGATGAAACGAGAGAGGATGCTCACGATACGGGTTACTGATGATG
AACATGCCCGGTTACTGGAACGTTGTGAGGGTAAACAACTGGCGGTATGGATGCGGCGGGACCAGAGAAA
AATCACTCAGGGTCAATGCCAGCGCTTCGTTAATACAGATGTAGGTGTTCCACAGGGTAGCCAGCAGCAT
CCTGCGATGCAGATCCGGAACATAATGGTGCAGGGCGCTGACTTCCGCGTTTCCAGACTTTACGAAACAC
GGAAACCGAAGACCATTCATGTTGTTGCTCAGGTCGCAGACGTTTTGCAGCAGCAGTCGCTTCACGTTCG
CTCGCGTATCGGTGATTCATTCTGCTAACCAGTAAGGCAACCCCGCCAGCCTAGCCGGGTCCTCAACGAC
AGGAGCACGATCATGCGCACCCGTGGCCAGGACCCAACGCTGCCCGAGATGCGCCGCGTGCGGCTGCTGG
AGATGGCGGACGCGATGGATATGTTCTGCCAAGGGTTGGTTTGCGCATTCACAGTTCTCCGCAAGAATTG
ATTGGCTCCAATTCTTGGAGTGGTGAATCCGTTAGCGAGGTGCCGCCGGCTTCCATTCAGGTCGAGGTGG
CCCGGCTCCATGCACCGCGACGCAACGCGGGGAGGCAGACAAGGTATAGGGCGGCGCCTACAATCCATGC
CAACCCGTTCCATGTGCTCGCCGAGGCGGCATAAATCGCCGTGACGATCAGCGGTCCAGTGATCGAAGTT
AGGCTGGTAAGAGCCGCGAGCGATCCTTGAAGCTGTCCCTGATGGTCGTCATCTACCTGCCTGGACAGCA
TGGCCTGCAACGCGGGCATCCCGATGCCGCCGGAAGCGAGAAGAATCATAATGGGGAAGGCCATCCAGCC
TCGCGTCGCGAACGCCAGCAAGACGTAGCCCAGCGCGTCGGCCGCCATGCCGGCGATAATGGCCTGCTTC
TCGCCGAAACGTTTGGTGGCGGGACCAGTGACGAAGGCTTGAGCGAGGGCGTGCAAGATTCCGAATACCG
CAAGCGACAGGCCGATCATCGTCGCGCTCCAGCGAAAGCGGTCCTCGCCGAAAATGACCCAGAGCGCTGC
CGGCACCTGTCCTACGAGTTGCATGATAAAGAAGACAGTCATAAGTGCGGCGACGATAGTCATGCCCCGC
GCCCACCGGAAGGAGCTGACTGGGTTGAAGGCTCTCAAGGGCATCGGTCGACGCTCTCCCTTATGCGACT
CCTGCATTAGGAAGCAGCCCAGTAGTAGGTTGAGGCCGTTGAGCACCGCCGCCGCAAGGAATGGTGCATG
CAAGGAGATGGCGCCCAACAGTCCCCCGGCCACGGGGCCTGCCACCATACCCACGCCGAAACAAGCGCTC
ATGAGCCCGAAGTGGCGAGCCCGATCTTCCCCATCGGTGATGTCGGCGATATAGGCGCCAGCAACC
Features (pLannotate 1.2.2; 15 found; start..end, strand, type, name):
     73..91      +  promoter       T7 promoter: promoter for bacteriophage T7 RNA polymerase
    123..145     +  RBS            RBS: efficient ribosome binding site from bacteriophage T7 gene 10 (Olins and Rangwala, 1989)
    153..728     +  CDS            ARL4C: ARL4C_HUMAN - Also known as ARL7. Experimental evidence at protein level: Swiss-Prot protein existence level 1. Small GTP-binding protein which cycles between an inactive GDP-bound and an active GTP-bound form, and the rate of cycling is regulated by guanine nucleotide exchange factors (GEF) and GTPase- activating proteins (GAP). GTP-binding protein that does not act as an allosteric activator of the cholera toxin catalytic subunit. May be involved in transport between a perinuclear compartment and the plasma membrane, apparently linked to the ABCA1-mediated cholesterol secretion pathway. Recr
    774..791     +  CDS            7xHis (fragment): 6xHis affinity tag
    802..851     +  CDS            SET1 (fragment): solubility-enhancement tag derived from T7 phage gene 10B
    859..906     +  terminator     T7 terminator: transcription terminator for bacteriophage T7 RNA polymerase
    932..1224    -  CDS            TcR (fragment): tetracycline efflux protein; tet; confers resistance to tetracycline
   1272..1300    -  promoter       tet promoter: E. coli promoter for tetracycline efflux protein gene
   1413..1517    +  promoter       AmpR promoter: bla
   1518..2378    +  CDS            AmpR: β-lactamase; bla; confers resistance to ampicillin, carbenicillin, and related antibiotics
   2549..3137    +  rep_origin     ori: high-copy-number ColE1/pMB1/pBR322/pUC origin of replication
   3323..3465    -  misc_feature   bom: basis of mobility region from pBR322
   3567..3758    -  CDS            rop: Rop protein, which maintains plasmids at low copy number; rop
   3775..4155    +  CDS            YPB1_ECOLX: Protein predicted: Swiss-Prot protein existence level 4. From Escherichia coli.
   4397..51      -  CDS            TcR (fragment) (across the origin): tetracycline efflux protein; tet; confers resistance to tetracycline
