[The description below was written by a language model from this plasmid's Addgene catalogue record and pLannotate feature annotations shown in this document.]
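Description:
pET3-ARL4C-His6 is a bacterial expression plasmid built on the pET3C backbone for producing the human small GTPase ARL4C (also known as ARL7) in E. coli. The sequenced construct is 5,246 nt. It is propagated through a ColE1/pMB1-type origin and selected with ampicillin via the β-lactamase gene and its native promoter. The backbone shows its pBR322 ancestry: it retains the bom mobility region and the rop gene, along with the tet promoter and two fragments of the tetracycline resistance gene, which is interrupted by the expression cassette and so is not expected to be functional. The catalogue lists the plasmid as high copy, although the annotated rop gene is normally associated with reduced copy number.

The expression cassette consists of a T7 promoter followed by the efficient ribosome binding site from phage T7 gene 10, the ARL4C coding sequence, and a T7 terminator. The insert was cloned between NdeI and BamHI sites. ARL4C carries a C-terminal hexahistidine tag joined through a short glycine-serine linker, which allows purification by immobilised metal affinity chromatography while leaving the N-terminus of the GTPase unmodified. A short fragment annotated as a T7 gene 10-derived sequence lies between the His tag and the terminator; it is probably residual vector sequence rather than part of the expressed protein, though the record does not say so. No lac operator or lacI gene is annotated, so transcription depends simply on T7 RNA polymerase being supplied by the expression host. The stated purpose is bacterial expression of recombinant human ARL4C, for example to obtain purified protein for biochemical study of this GDP/GTP-cycling regulator.
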