Addgene plasmid #201869: pET3-ARL4C-His6
Purpose: Used for bacterial expression of human protein ARL4C
Depositing lab: Richard Kahn. Depositing organization: Emory University.
Backbone
  Vector backbone: pET3C
  Backbone size w/o insert (bp): 4600
  Vector type: Bacterial Expression
Growth in bacteria
  Bacterial resistance: Ampicillin, 100 μg/mL
  Growth temperature: 37°C
  Growth strain: DH5alpha
  Copy number: High Copy
Gene/Insert
  Gene/Insert name: ARL4C
  Species: H. sapiens (human)
  Entrez Gene: ARL4C (a.k.a. ARL7, LAK)
  Tag / fusion protein: 6xHis (GSGSGSHHHHHH) (C terminal on insert)
  Cloning method: Restriction Enzyme; 5′ cloning site NdeI (unknown if destroyed); 3′ cloning site BamHI (unknown if destroyed)
Terms and licenses: Academic/Nonprofit Terms; Industry Terms: Not Available to Industry
How to cite: pET3-ARL4C-His6 was a gift from Richard Kahn (Addgene plasmid # 201869 ; http://n2t.net/addgene:201869 ; RRID:Addgene_201869)
